Addgene plasmid #18395: T4 Lysozyme R80K R119H WT*
Depositing lab: Brian Matthews. Depositing organization: University of Oregon.
Backbone
  Vector backbone: pHS1403
  Backbone size w/o insert (bp): 5000
  Vector type: Bacterial Expression
Growth in bacteria
  Bacterial resistance: Ampicillin, 100 μg/mL
  Growth temperature: 37°C
  Growth strain: DH5alpha
  Copy number: High Copy
Gene/Insert
  Gene/Insert name: T4 Lysozyme (alt name: B12KH)
  Species: Bacteriophage T4
  Insert size (bp): 600
  Mutation: R80K R119H WT*
  GenBank ID: NP_049736
  Entrez Gene: e (a.k.a. T4p123)
  Cloning method: Restriction Enzyme; 5′ cloning site BamHI (not destroyed); 3′ cloning site HindIII (not destroyed)
  Sequencing primers: 5′ na; 3′ GGCGTATCACGAGGCCC
Terms and licenses: Academic/Nonprofit Terms; Industry Terms: Not Available to Industry
Depositor comments: The BamHI site is 27 bp from the ATG and the HindIII site is 115 bp from the stop.
How to cite: T4 Lysozyme R80K R119H WT* was a gift from Brian Matthews (Addgene plasmid # 18395 ; http://n2t.net/addgene:18395 ; RRID:Addgene_18395)
