[The description below was written by a language model from this plasmid's Addgene catalogue record.]
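Description:
T4 Lysozyme R80K R119H WT* is a bacterial expression plasmid built on the pHS1403 backbone (about 5 kb without insert) that carries a mutant form of the bacteriophage T4 lysozyme gene, the product of phage gene e. It is maintained in E. coli as a high-copy plasmid under ampicillin selection. The record does not state the origin of replication or the promoter that drives expression, and no feature table is available to show other elements of the backbone.

The insert is roughly 600 bp and was placed between BamHI and HindIII sites, both of which remain intact, so the cassette can be excised or exchanged. According to the depositor's notes, the BamHI site lies 27 bp from the start codon and the HindIII site 115 bp from the stop codon, meaning the fragment includes short flanking untranslated regions around the coding sequence. The encoded protein carries two point substitutions, arginine 80 to lysine and arginine 119 to histidine, introduced in the "WT*" background; in the T4 lysozyme literature this designation generally refers to the cysteine-free pseudo-wild-type protein used as a reference for mutational work, although the record itself does not define the term. The alternative name B12KH is also listed. No fusion tags or reporters are recorded.

The record does not give an explicit purpose. A construct of this kind would typically be used to produce the variant lysozyme in E. coli to examine how defined amino-acid replacements affect protein stability, folding and structure.
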