>Addgene plasmid #18395 | T4 Lysozyme R80K R119H WT* | addgene partial sequence | sequence record 24181 | 3primeUP
CTANCGAAAAAGCCCGCTCATTAGGCGGGCTCAGATCTGCTCATGNTTTGACAGCTTATCATCGATAAGC
TTCGGCAATAAATTCTTGATATGTTTTCATATGTTTCCTTTAAATATTTTAATTAGTAATTGTCTATTCA
AGTAATTGTGAATATACTATCACAATTCCAAGAGAAAGTAAACAGCTTTATAGATTTTTATACGCGTCCC
AAGTGCCAGTTCTAAACGTTGTAATGACTCGTTTTGCGCGATTAGGTGTTTGATTATACCATCTACTTTT
AGCTAAGTTAACTGCTGCTTCATCCCAGCGTTTTTGTTGAAGCATATGTAAAGAGTTAGTAAATCCTGCC
ACACCGGTTTCTCCCATTTGGAAAACCATATTAATCAATGCAGCGCGACGAACCGCATCAAGAGAATCAT
AAACCGGTTTTAATTTAGCATTTTTCAGAATTCCGCGAACAGCAGCATCAACATCCTGATTAAAGAGTTT
TTCAGCCTCATCTTTTGTAATTACACCATTAGTATTACGCCCAATAGCTTTATCTAATTCAGATTTAGCA
GCATTAAGTGATGGACTTTTTGTAAGCAAATGACCGATGCCAATAGTGTAATAGCCTTCTGTGTCTTTAT
AGATTTTAAGTCTAAGACCTTCATCTATACGTAACATTTCAAATATATTCATAATACCTCCTAAGCATCG
ATGGATCCTGTTTCCTGTGTGAAATTGTTATCCGCTCACAATTCCACACATTATACGAGCCGATGATAAT
TGTCACAGGGGGATGGGGAGTAGCTGATCCTGTTCCGGGTGAATGTATCGCNNCATCCAC
